Addgene plasmid #62541: pT2/LTR7-GFP
Purpose: LTR7-driving reporter
Depositing lab: Zsuzsanna Izsvak. Depositing organization: Max-Delbrueck-Centrum fuer Molekulare Medizin (MDC). Publication: Primate-specific endogenous retrovirus-driven transcription defines naive-like stem cells. Wang J, Xie G, Singh M, Ghanbarian AT, Rasko T, Szvetnik A, Cai H, Besser D, Prigione A, Fuchs NV, Schumann GG, Chen W, Lorincz MC, Ivics Z, Hurst LD, Izsvak Z. Nature. 2014 Dec 18;516(7531):405-9. doi: 10.1038/nature13804. Epub 2014 Oct 15. PubMed 25317556.
Backbone
  Vector backbone: pT2/BH
  Backbone size w/o insert (bp): 3373
  Total vector size (bp): 5644
  Vector type: Mammalian Expression ; Sleeping Beauty transposon
Growth in bacteria
  Bacterial resistance: Ampicillin, 100 μg/mL
  Growth temperature: 37°C
  Growth strain: DH5alpha
  Copy number: High Copy
Gene/Insert
  Gene/Insert name: LTR7-GFP
  Insert size (bp): 2000
  Promoter: LTR7
  Cloning method: Ligation Independent Cloning
  Sequencing primers: 5′ GCGTGAATTCATGCTGCGAGATGGGAAACA; 3′ AATCGCTAGCGGGTGAAGGAGAAGGGGTTG
Terms and licenses: Academic/Nonprofit Terms; Industry Terms: Not Available to Industry
How to cite: pT2/LTR7-GFP was a gift from Zsuzsanna Izsvak (Addgene plasmid # 62541 ; http://n2t.net/addgene:62541 ; RRID:Addgene_62541)
