[The description below was written by a language model from this plasmid's Addgene catalogue record and pLannotate feature annotations shown in this document.]
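Description:
pT2/LTR7-GFP is a Sleeping Beauty transposon reporter plasmid for mammalian cells, built on the pT2/BH backbone. It is propagated in E. coli as a high-copy plasmid through a ColE1/pUC-type origin and selected with ampicillin via the β-lactamase gene and its own promoter. The backbone is pBluescript-like. It carries an f1 phage origin, T3 and T7 promoters, lac promoter/operator elements, and remnants of lacZα and the multiple cloning site. None of these contribute to the reporter function.

The payload is a roughly 2 kb LTR7-GFP cassette in which LTR7, the long terminal repeat associated with the primate-specific HERV-H endogenous retrovirus family, acts as the promoter. The automated annotation does not label LTR7 as such. It does flag an ESRG-matching fragment directly upstream of the reporter, which probably reflects the human genomic region used as the LTR7 element. The reporter is annotated as ppluGFP2, a constitutively fluorescent copepod green fluorescent protein, and it is followed by an SV40 polyadenylation signal. The transposon inverted repeats expected from a pT2 backbone are not explicitly annotated, although a short match to Sleeping Beauty transposase sequence next to the cassette may mark transposon-derived flanking DNA. The plasmid encodes no intact transposase, so genomic integration would require Sleeping Beauty transposase supplied in trans.

The record gives the purpose simply as an LTR7-driven reporter. Green fluorescence reports LTR7 transcriptional activity, which the associated study links to naive-like human pluripotent stem cells. The sequence record is 5,580 nt, slightly shorter than the 5,644 bp listed in the catalogue.
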