Features (pLannotate 1.2.2; 17 found; start..end, strand, type, name):
    536..1135    +  CDS            ESRG (fragment): ESRG_HUMAN - Also known as HESRG. Experimental evidence at transcript level: Swiss-Prot protein existence level 2. From Homo sapiens (Human).
   1159..1824    +  CDS            ppluGFP2: ppluGFP2 is a basic (constitutively fluorescent) green fluorescent protein published in 2004, derived from Pontellina plumata.
   1867..1948    -  polyA_signal   SV40 poly(A) signal: SV40 polyadenylation signal
   1971..2039    -  CDS            large T antigen (fragment): large T antigen from SV40 (simian virus 40)
   2064..2133    +  CDS            SB100X (fragment): hyperactive variant of the Sleeping Beauty transposase (Mátés et al., 2009)
   2384..2410    +  misc_feature   MCS (fragment): pBluescript multiple cloning site
   2423..2441    -  promoter       T3 promoter: promoter for bacteriophage T3 RNA polymerase
   2486..2502    -  protein_bind   lac operator: The lac repressor binds to the lac operator to inhibit transcription in E. coli. This inhibition can be relieved by adding lactose or isopropyl-β-D-thiogalactopyranoside (IPTG). lac repressor encoded by lacI
   2510..2540    -  promoter       lac promoter: promoter for the E. coli lac operon
   2555..2576    -  protein_bind   CAP binding site: CAP binding activates transcription in the presence of cAMP. E. coli catabolite activator protein
   2589..2681    -  CDS            lacI (fragment): lac repressor; lacI; The lac repressor binds to the lac operator to inhibit transcription in E. coli. This inhibition can be relieved by adding lactose or isopropyl-β-D-thiogalactopyranoside (IPTG).
   2864..3452    -  rep_origin     ori: high-copy-number ColE1/pMB1/pBR322/pUC origin of replication
   3623..4483    -  CDS            AmpR: β-lactamase; bla; confers resistance to ampicillin, carbenicillin, and related antibiotics
   4484..4588    -  promoter       AmpR promoter: bla
   4615..5043    +  rep_origin     f1 ori (sequence partly withheld): f1 bacteriophage origin of replication; arrow indicates direction of (+) strand synthesis
   5074..5229    -  CDS            lacZα (fragment): LacZα fragment of β-galactosidase; lacZ fragment
   5237..5255    +  promoter       T7 promoter: promoter for bacteriophage T7 RNA polymerase
>Addgene plasmid #62541 | pT2/LTR7-GFP | depositor full sequence | sequence record 134610 | pT2/LTR7-GFP sequence 5580 bps
GAATTCATGCTGCGAGATGGGAAACACATACAAAATCTTCAACCTTCAGTAAGTAAAAACCTTCTCTATT
AAAATCTGCAAAGTGTATTCATTTGTTCTAAAATTATTTGCTAAGTGCCCACACAGCACTAGGAATGAAA
CATAAAAAAATCTCTTCCCTCACTTAGCTTCGTATTCTCTTTGGGAATGTCAGGCCTCTGAGCCCAAGCC
AAGCCATCGCATCCCCTATGACATGCACGTACACGCCCAGATGGCCTGAAGTAACTGAAGAATCACAAAA
GAAGTGAATATGCCCTGCCCCACCTTAACTGATGACATTCCACCACAAAAGAAGTGTAAATGGCCAGTCC
TTGCCTTAACTGATGACATTACCTTGTGAAAGTCCTTTTCCTGGCTCATCCTGGCTCAAAAAGCACCCCC
ACTGAGCACCTTGCGACCCCCCGCTCCTACCCGCCAGAGAACAAACCCCCTTTGACTGTAATTTTCCTTT
ACCTAACCAAATCCTATAAAACGGCCCCACCCTTATCTCCCTTCGCTGACTCTCTTTTCGGACTCAGCCC
GCCTGCACCCAGGTGAAATAAACAGCCTCGTTGCTCACACAAAGCCTGTTTGGTGGTCTCTTCACACGGA
CGCGCATGAAATTTGGTGCCGTGACTCGGATCGGGGGACCTCCCTTGGGAGATCAATCCCCTGTCCTCCT
GCTCTTTGCTCCGTGAGAAAGATCCACCTACGACCTCAGGTCCTCAGACCAACCAGCCCAAGAAACATCT
CACCAATTTCAAATCCGGTAAGCGGCCTCTTTTTACTCTGTTCTCCAACCTCCCTCACTATCCCTCAACC
TCTTTCTCCTTTCAATCTTGGCGCCACACTTCAATCTCTCCCTTCTCTTAATTTCAATTCCTTTCATTCT
CTGGTAGAGACAAAAGAGACATGTTTTATCCGTGAACCCAAAACTCCGGCGCCGGTCACGGACTGGGAAG
GCAGTCTTCCCTTGGTGTTTAATCATTGCAGGGACGCCTCTCTGATTTCACGTTTCAGACCACGCAGGGA
TGCCTGCCTTGGTCCTTCACCCTTAGCGGCAAGTCCCGCTTTCCTGGGGCAGGGGCAAGTACCCCTCAAC
CCCTTCTCCTTCACCCGCTAGCGCTACCGGTCGCCACCATGCCCGCCATGAAGATCGAGTGCCGCATCAC
CGGCACCCTGAACGGCGTGGAGTTCGAGCTGGTGGGCGGCGGAGAGGGCACCCCCGAGCAGGGCCGCATG
ACCAACAAGATGAAGAGCACCAAAGGCGCCCTGACCTTCAGCCCCTACCTGCTGAGCCACGTGATGGGCT
ACGGCTTCTACCACTTCGGCACCTACCCCAGCGGCTACGAGAACCCCTTCCTGCACGCCATCAACAACGG
CGGCTACACCAACACCCGCATCGAGAAGTACGAGGACGGCGGCGTGCTGCACGTGAGCTTCAGCTACCGC
TACGAGGCCGGCCGCGTGATCGGCGACTTCAAGGTGGTGGGCACCGGCTTCCCCGAGGACAGCGTGATCT
TCACCGACAAGATCATCCGCAGCAACGCCACCGTGGAGCACCTGCACCCCATGGGCGATAACGTGCTGGT
GGGCAGCTTCGCCCGCACCTTCAGCCTGCGCGACGGCGGCTACTACAGCTTCGTGGTGGACAGCCACATG
CACTTCAAGAGCGCCATCCACCCCAGCATCCTGCAGAACGGGGGCCCCATGTTCGCCTTCCGCCGCGTGG
AGGAGCTGCACAGCAACACCGAGCTGGGCATCGTGGAGTACCAGCACGCCTTCAAGACCCCCATCGCCTT
CGCCAGATCTCGAGCTCGATGAGTTTGGACAAACCACAACTAGAATGCAGTGAAAAAAATGCTTTATTTG
TGAAATTTGTGATGCTATTGCTTTATTTGTAACCATTATAAGCTGCAATAAACAAGTTAACAACAACAAT
TGCATTCATTTTATGTTTCAGGTTCAGGGGGAGGTGTGGGAGGTTTTTTAAAGCAAGTAAAACCTCTACA
AATGTGGTACTTAAGAGGGATCGATAAGGATCTAGCTTGTGGAAGGCTACTCGAAATGTTTGACCCAAGT
TAAACAATTTAAAGGCAATGCTACCAAATACTAATTGAGTGTATGTAAACTTCTGACCCACTGGGAATGT
GATGAAAGAAATAAAAGCTGAAATGAATCATTCTCTCTACTATTATTCTGATATTTCACATTCTTAAAAT
AAAGTGGTGATCCTAACTGACCTAAGACAGGGAATTTTTACTAGGATTAAATGTCAGGAATTGTGAAAAA
GTGAGTTTAAATGTATTTGGCTAAGGTGTATGTAAACTTCCGACTTCAACTGTATAGGGATCCTCTAGCT
AGAGTCGACCTCGAGGGGGGGCCCGGTACCCAGCTTTTGTTCCCTTTAGTGAGGGTTAATTTCGAGCTTG
GCGTAATCATGGTCATAGCTGTTTCCTGTGTGAAATTGTTATCCGCTCACAATTCCACACAACATACGAG
CCGGAAGCATAAAGTGTAAAGCCTGGGGTGCCTAATGAGTGAGCTAACTCACATTAATTGCGTTGCGCTC
ACTGCCCGCTTTCCAGTCGGGAAACCTGTCGTGCCAGCTGCATTAATGAATCGGCCAACGCGCGGGGAGA
GGCGGTTTGCGTATTGGGCGCTCTTCCGCTTCCTCGCTCACTGACTCGCTGCGCTCGGTCGTTCGGCTGC
GGCGAGCGGTATCAGCTCACTCAAAGGCGGTAATACGGTTATCCACAGAATCAGGGGATAACGCAGGAAA
GAACATGTGAGCAAAAGGCCAGCAAAAGGCCAGGAACCGTAAAAAGGCCGCGTTGCTGGCGTTTTTCCAT
AGGCTCCGCCCCCCTGACGAGCATCACAAAAATCGACGCTCAAGTCAGAGGTGGCGAAACCCGACAGGAC
TATAAAGATACCAGGCGTTTCCCCCTGGAAGCTCCCTCGTGCGCTCTCCTGTTCCGACCCTGCCGCTTAC
CGGATACCTGTCCGCCTTTCTCCCTTCGGGAAGCGTGGCGCTTTCTCATAGCTCACGCTGTAGGTATCTC
AGTTCGGTGTAGGTCGTTCGCTCCAAGCTGGGCTGTGTGCACGAACCCCCCGTTCAGCCCGACCGCTGCG
CCTTATCCGGTAACTATCGTCTTGAGTCCAACCCGGTAAGACACGACTTATCGCCACTGGCAGCAGCCAC
TGGTAACAGGATTAGCAGAGCGAGGTATGTAGGCGGTGCTACAGAGTTCTTGAAGTGGTGGCCTAACTAC
GGCTACACTAGAAGGACAGTATTTGGTATCTGCGCTCTGCTGAAGCCAGTTACCTTCGGAAAAAGAGTTG
GTAGCTCTTGATCCGGCAAACAAACCACCGCTGGTAGCGGTGGTTTTTTTGTTTGCAAGCAGCAGATTAC
GCGCAGAAAAAAAGGATCTCAAGAAGATCCTTTGATCTTTTCTACGGGGTCTGACGCTCAGTGGAACGAA
AACTCACGTTAAGGGATTTTGGTCATGAGATTATCAAAAAGGATCTTCACCTAGATCCTTTTAAATTAAA
AATGAAGTTTTAAATCAATCTAAAGTATATATGAGTAAACTTGGTCTGACAGTTACCAATGCTTAATCAG
TGAGGCACCTATCTCAGCGATCTGTCTATTTCGTTCATCCATAGTTGCCTGACTCCCCGTCGTGTAGATA
ACTACGATACGGGAGGGCTTACCATCTGGCCCCAGTGCTGCAATGATACCGCGAGACCCACGCTCACCGG
CTCCAGATTTATCAGCAATAAACCAGCCAGCCGGAAGGGCCGAGCGCAGAAGTGGTCCTGCAACTTTATC
CGCCTCCATCCAGTCTATTAATTGTTGCCGGGAAGCTAGAGTAAGTAGTTCGCCAGTTAATAGTTTGCGC
AACGTTGTTGCCATTGCTACAGGCATCGTGGTGTCACGCTCGTCGTTTGGTATGGCTTCATTCAGCTCCG
GTTCCCAACGATCAAGGCGAGTTACATGATCCCCCATGTTGTGCAAAAAAGCGGTTAGCTCCTTCGGTCC
TCCGATCGTTGTCAGAAGTAAGTTGGCCGCAGTGTTATCACTCATGGTTATGGCAGCACTGCATAATTCT
CTTACTGTCATGCCATCCGTAAGATGCTTTTCTGTGACTGGTGAGTACTCAACCAAGTCATTCTGAGAAT
AGTGTATGCGGCGACCGAGTTGCTCTTGCCCGGCGTCAATACGGGATAATACCGCGCCACATAGCAGAAC
TTTAAAAGTGCTCATCATTGGAAAACGTTCTTCGGGGCGAAAACTCTCAAGGATCTTACCGCTGTTGAGA
TCCAGTTCGATGTAACCCACTCGTGCACCCAACTGATCTTCAGCATCTTTTACTTTCACCAGCGTTTCTG
GGTGAGCAAAAACAGGAAGGCAAAATGCCGCAAAAAAGGGAATAAGGGCGACACGGAAATGTTGAATACT
CATACTCTTCCTTTTTCAATATTATTGAAGCATTTATCAGGGTTATTGTCTCATGAGCGGATACATATTT
GAATGTATTTAGAAAAATAAACAAATAGGGGTTCCGCGCACATTTCCCCGAAAAGTGCCACCTG
[124 nt withheld, positions 4615-4738]
C
[91 nt withheld, positions 4740-4830]
A
[49 nt withheld, positions 4832-4880]
CCTTTGACGTTGGAGTCCACGTTCTTT
[37 nt withheld, positions 4908-4944]
ACCCTATCTCGGTCTATTCTTTTGATTTATAAGGGATTTTGCCGATTTCGGCCTATTGGTTAAAAAATGA
GCTGATTTAACAAAAATTTAACGCGAATTTTAACAAAATATTAACGCTTACAATTTCCATTCGCCATTCA
GGCTGCGCAACTGTTGGGAAGGGCGATCGGTGCGGGCCTCTTCGCTATTACGCCAGCTGGCGAAAGGGGG
ATGTGCTGCAAGGCGATTAAGTTGGGTAACGCCAGGGTTTTCCCAGTCACGACGTTGTAAAACGACGGCC
AGTGAGCGCGCGTAATACGACTCACTATAGGGCGAATTGGAGCTCGGATCCCTATACAGTTGAAGTCGGA
AGTTTACATACACTTAAGTTGGAGTCATTAAAACTCGTTTTTCAACTACTCCACAAATTTCTTGTTAACA
AACAATAGTTTTGGCAAGTCAGTTAGGACATCTACTTTGTGCATGACACAAGTCATTTTTCCAACAATTG
TTTACAGACAGATTATTTCACTTATAATTCACTGTATCACAATTCCAGTGGGTCAGAAGTTTACATACAC
TAAGTTGACTGTGCCTTTAAACAGCTTGGAAAATTCCAGAAAATGATGTCATGGCTTTAGAAGCTTGATA
TCCATG
