>Addgene plasmid #62541 | pT2/LTR7-GFP | addgene partial sequence | sequence record 127948 | T7 5'-TAATACGACTCACTATAGGG-3'
AGTTTACATACACTTAAGTTGGAGTCATTAAAACTCGTTTTTCAACTACTCCACAAATTTCTTGTTAACA
AACAATAGTTTTGGCAAGTCAGTTAGGACATCTACTTTGTGCATGACACAAGTCATTTTTCCAACAATTG
TTTACAGACAGATTATTTCACTTATAATTCACTGTATCACAATTCCAGTGGGTCAGAAGTTTACATACAC
TAAGTTGACTGTGCCTTTAAACAGCTTGGAAAATTCCAGAAAATGATGTCATGGCTTTAGAAGCTTGATA
TCCATGGAATTCATGCTGCGAGATGGGAAACACATACAAAATCTTCAACCTTCAGTAAGTAAAAACCTTC
TCTATTAAAATCTGCAAAGTGTATTCATTTGTTCTAAAATTATTTGCTAAGTGCCCACACAGCACTAGGA
ATGAAACATAAAAAAATCTCTTCCCTCACTTAGCTTCGTATTCTCTTTGGGAATGTCAGGCCTCTGAGCC
CAAGCCAAGCCATCGCATCCCCTATGACATGCACGTACACGCCCAGATGGCCTGAAGTAACTGAAGAATC
ACAAAAGAAGTGAATATGCCCTGCCCCACCTTAACTGATGACATTCCACCACAAAAGAAGTGTAAATGGC
CAGTCCTTGCCTTAACTGATGACATTACCTTGTGAAAGTCCTTTTCCTGGCTCATCCTGGCTCAAAAAGC
ACCCCCACTGAGCACCTTGCGACCCCCCGCTCCTACCCGCCAGAGAACAAACCCCCTTTGACTGTAATTT
TCCTTTACCTAACCAAATCCTATAAAACGGCCCCACCCTTATCTCCCTTCGCTGACTCTCTTTTCGGACT
CAGCCCGCCTGCACCCAGGTGAAATAA
