>Addgene plasmid #62541 | pT2/LTR7-GFP | addgene partial sequence | sequence record 127949 | EBV-rev 5'-GTGGTTTGTCCAAACTCATC-3'
AGGCGTGCTGGTACTCCACGATGCCCAGCTCGGTGTTGCTGTGCAGCTCCTCCACGCGGCGGAAGGCGAA
CATGGGGCCCCCGTTCTGCAGGATGCTGGGGTGGATGGCGCTCTTGAAGTGCATGTGGCTGTCCACCACG
AAGCTGTAGTAGCCGCCGTCGCGCAGGCTGAAGGTGCGGGCGAAGCTGCCCACCAGCACGTTATCGCCCA
TGGGGTGCAGGTGCTCCACGGTGGCGTTGCTGCGGATGATCTTGTCGGTGAAGATCACGCTGTCCTCGGG
GAAGCCGGTGCCCACCACCTTGAAGTCGCCGATCACGCGGCCGGCCTCGTAGCGGTAGCTGAAGCTCACG
TGCAGCACGCCGCCGTCCTCGTACTTCTCGATGCGGGTGTTGGTGTAGCCGCCGTTGTTGATGGCGTGCA
GGAAGGGGTTCTCGTAGCCGCTGGGGTAGGTGCCGAAGTGGTAGAAGCCGTAGCCCATCACGTGGCTCAG
CAGGTAGGGGCTGAAGGTCAGGGCGCCTTTGGTGCTCTTCATCTTGTTGGTCATGCGGCCCTGCTCGGGG
GTGCCCTCTCCGCCGCCCACCAGCTCGAACTCCACGCCGTTCAGGGTGCCGGTGATGCGGCACTCGATCT
TCATGGCGGGCATGGTGGCGACCGGTAGCGCTAGCGGGTGAAGGAGAAGGGGTTGAGGGGTACTTGCCCC
TGCCCCAGGAAAGCGGGACTTGCCGCTAAGGGTGAAGGACCAAGGCAGGCATCCCTGCGTGGTCTGAAAC
GTGAAATCAGAGAGGCGTCCCTGCAATGATTAAACACCAAGGGAAGACTGCCTTCCCAGTCCGTGACCGG
CGCCGGAGTTTTGGGTTCACGGATAAAACATGTCTCTTTT
